Addgene plasmid #31309: pCARCre
Depositing lab: Gerhart Ryffel. Depositing organization: Universitaetsklinikum Essen. Publication: Tagging muscle cell lineages in development and tail regeneration using Cre recombinase in transgenic Xenopus. Ryffel GU, Werdien D, Turan G, Gerhards A, Goosses S, Senkel S. Nucleic Acids Res. 2003 Apr 15. 31(8):e44. 10.1093/nar/gng044 PubMed 12682379.
Backbone
  Vector backbone: N/A
  Backbone size w/o insert (bp): 3000
  Vector type: Mammalian Expression
Growth in bacteria
  Bacterial resistance: Ampicillin, 100 μg/mL
  Growth temperature: 37°C
  Growth strain: DH5alpha
  Copy number: High Copy
Gene/Insert
  Gene/Insert name: cardiac actin / Cre
  Species: X. laevis (frog); bateriophage P1
  Insert size (bp): 4500
  Cloning method: Restriction Enzyme; 5′ cloning site HindIII (not destroyed); 3′ cloning site NotI (not destroyed)
  Sequencing primers: 5′ n/a
Terms and licenses: Academic/Nonprofit Terms; Industry Terms: Not Available to Industry
Depositor comments: pCARGFP (Kroll et al 1996) used to replace the GFP with Cre from pCSCre2
How to cite: pCARCre was a gift from Gerhart Ryffel (Addgene plasmid # 31309 ; http://n2t.net/addgene:31309 ; RRID:Addgene_31309)
