[The description below was written by a language model from this plasmid's Addgene catalogue record.]
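Description:
pCARCre is a Cre recombinase expression plasmid in which the coding sequence for bacteriophage P1 Cre is combined with Xenopus laevis cardiac actin sequence. According to the depositor's notes, it was derived from pCARGFP by replacing the GFP reporter with Cre taken from pCSCre2. The combined cardiac actin/Cre insert is about 4.5 kb and sits between HindIII and NotI sites, both of which were preserved. The backbone is recorded as roughly 3 kb, but it is not named. The repository classifies the vector as a mammalian expression plasmid. It is maintained in E. coli as a high-copy plasmid under ampicillin selection. No feature table is provided, so the origin of replication, the polyadenylation signal and any other regulatory elements are not stated.

The insert name and the plasmid's derivation from a cardiac actin–GFP reporter suggest that the cardiac actin sequence serves as a muscle-specific promoter driving Cre, although the record does not explicitly label it as such. Cre catalyses recombination between loxP sites, so expressing it in one tissue can permanently switch on or excise a floxed reporter cassette in those cells and all their descendants. This fits the associated publication, which describes using Cre in transgenic Xenopus to tag muscle cell lineages during development and tail regeneration. In that setting pCARCre would act as the tissue-restricted Cre driver, paired with a separate loxP-containing reporter transgene that is not part of this record. Despite the mammalian expression classification, the documented use is therefore lineage tracing in frog transgenesis.
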