>Addgene plasmid #31309 | pCARCre | depositor partial sequence | sequence record 14280 | Author sequence
AAGCTTGATTTAGGTGACACTATAGAATACAAGCTACTTGTTCTTTTTGCAGGATCTCCGATATGTCCAA
TTTACTGACCGTACACCAAAATTTGCCTGCATTACCGGTCGATGCAACGAGTGATGAGGTTCGCAAGAAC
CTGATGGACATGTTCAGGGATCGCCAGGCGTTTTCTGAGCATACCTGGAAAATGCTTCTGTCCGTTTGCC
GGTCGTGGGCGGCATGGTGCAAGTTGAATAACCGGAAATGGTTTCCCGCAGAACCTGAAGATGTTCGCGA
TTATCTTCTATATCTTCAGGCGCGCGGTCTGGCAGTAAAAACTATCCAGCAACATTTGGGCCAGCTAAAC
ATGCTTCATCGTCGGTCCGGGCTGCCACGACCAAGTGACAGCAATGCTGTTTCACTGGTTATGCGGCGGA
TCCGAAAAGAAAACGTTGATGCCGGTGAACGTGCAAAACAGGCTCTAGCGTTCGAACGCACTGATTTCGA
CCAGGTTCGTTCACTCATGGAAAATAGCGATCGCTGCCAGGATATACGTAATCTGGCATTTCTGGGGATT
GCTTATAACACCCTGTTACGTATAGCCGAAATTGCCAGGATCAGGGTTAAAGATATCTCACGTACTGACG
GTGGGAGAATGTTAATCCATATTGGCAGAACGAAAACGCTGGTTAGCACCGCAGGTGTAGAGAAGGCACT
TAGCCTGGGGGTAACTAAACTGGTCGAGCGATGGATTTCCGTCTCTGGTGTAGCTGATGATCCGAATAAC
TACCTGTTTTGCCGGGTCAGAAAAAATGGTGTTGCCGCGCCATCTGCCACCAGCCAGCTATCAACTCGCG
CCCTGGAAGGGATTTTTGAAGCAACTCATCGATTGATTTACGGCGCTAAGGATGACTCTGGTCAGAGATA
CCTGGCCTGGTCTGGACACAGTGCCCGTGTCGGAGCCGCGCGAGATATGGCCCGCGCTGGAGTTTCAATA
CCGGAGATCATGCAAGCTGGTGGCTGGACCAATGTAAATATTGTCATGAACTATATCCGTAACCTGGATA
GTGAAACAGGGGCAATGGTGCGCCTGCTGGAAGATGGCGATGGTTCTCTAGAACTATAGTGAGTCGTATT
ACGTAGATCCAGACATGATAAGATACATTGATGAGTTTGGACAAACCACAACTAGAATGCAGTGAAAAAA
ATGCTTTATTTGTGAAATTTGTGATGCTATTGCTTTATTTGTAACCATTATAAGCTGCAATAAACAAGTT
AACAACAACAATTGCATTCATTTTATGTTTCAGGTTCAGGGGGAGGTGTGGGAGGTTTTTTAATTCGCGG
CCGC
