>Addgene plasmid #31309 | pCARCre | addgene partial sequence | sequence record 37169 | CRE-R 5'-gcaaacggacagaagcattt-3'
GTCNNANGCCTGGCGATCCCTGAACATGTCCATCAGGTTCTTGCGAACCTCATCACTCGCTTGCATCGAC
CGGCANTGCAGGCAAATTTTGGTGTACGGTCAGTAAATTGGACATATCGGAGATCCTGCAAAAAGAACAA
GTAGCTTGTATTCTATAGTGTCACCTAAATCAAGCTTATCGATACCGTCGACGGATCCCCGTGCTGTGAT
TGAATTGGCTGGGTGCTGCCTGGGGACTGAGCTGTCAATTTATACGCTGCCTGGAGTTGAGGAGTCAGTG
GGAGCTCCGCAGGGAAAGGCAGGCAGCCTGCCCTTATTTGGTAGCTTCTGGGCCATTGAAAAGCAAAGAA
GCCATTAATGGAGTAGGTGAGGGGGGAGGGCAGGGTCTTTGGACCCCTTAGCCCATGTATGGAAAGTATG
GAGGTGGGGGGAGCACTACTAGGGATGGCCAAATAGGGATTCCCAAAAAAGCATGTCTGTAATGCTGGGT
GACAAAAAAAACAGCACAATGAAAGAAATAGTTTGCACAGACACAGGGGTCTGCAAATGGAGTAGACAGG
TGCAGCACAATTGTGCAGGGGGACTAACGCGGGGGGGGCATCCTGCCTATTGGCCTCTCCAGCACTGGGT
TTAGAAATACATAAAGTACTGACTGCACAAATAGCTGCCTGCCTTCAGTGCTGTAAACACGAATGTAACA
AAAATATTATGTGCGTCAGGCATGGGAATACCTTATATCAAACAGTAATGACGGGCAAGATTTGCTCTCA
GAGCTTGCACTCTGTTGGGAAACAGCCAATGTGCAGAA
